>Addgene plasmid #117538 | pEPOR1CB0023 | addgene full sequence | sequence record 228054 | Addgene NGS Result
TCTGTGAAGACAAACTAGAATTCGAGCTCGGAGGGAGCATCTTCATTCTTAAGATATGAAGATAATCTTC
AAAAGGCCCCTGGGAATCTGAAAGAAGAGAAGCAGGCCCATTTATATGGGAAAGAACAATAGTATTTCTT
ATATAGGCCCATTTAAGTTGAAAACAATCTTCAAAAGTCCCACATCGCTTAGATAAGAAAACGAAGCTGA
GTTTATATACAGCTAGAGTCGAAGTAGTGATTGCCGTTAATTTGAGAGTCCAGTTTAAGAGCTATGCTGG
AAACAGCATAGCAAGTTTAAATAAGGCTAGTCCGTTATCAACTTGAAAAAGTGGCACCGAGTCGGTGCTT
TTTTTGCAAAATTTTCCAGATCGATTTCTTCTTCCTCTGTTCTTCGGCGTTCAATTTCTGGGGTTTTCTC
TTCGTTTTCTGTAACTGAAACCTAAAATTTGACCTAAAAAAAATCTCAAATAATATGATTCAGTGGTTTT
GTACTTTTCAGTTAGTTGAGTTTTGCAGTTCCGATGAGATAAACCAATACGCTTTACTTGTCTTCTGCAC
GAAGTGGTTTAAACTATCAGTGTTTGACAGGATATATTGGCGGGTAAACCTAAGAGAAAAGAGCGTTTAT
TAGAATAATCGGATATTTAAAAGGGCGTGAAAAGGTTTATCCGTTCGTCCATTTGTATGTGCATGCCAAC
CACAGGGTTCCCCAGATCAGGCGCTGGCTGCTGAACCCCCAGCCGGAACTGACCCCACAAGGCCCTAGCG
TTTGCAATGCACCAGGTCATCATTGACCCAGGCGTGTTCCACCAGGCCGCTGCCTCGCAACTCTTCGCAG
GCTTCGCCGACCTGCTCGCGCCACTTCTTCACGCGGGTGGAATCCGATCCGCACATGAGGCGGAAGGTTT
CCAGCTTGAGCGGGTACGGCTCCCGGTGCGAGCTGAAATAGTCGAACATCCGTCGGGCCGTCGGCGACAG
CTTGCGGTACTTCTCCCATATGAATTTCGTGTAGTGGTCGCCAGCAAACAGCACGACGATTTCCTCGTCG
ATCAGGACCTGGCAACGGGACGTTTTCTTGCCACGGTCCAGGACGCGGAAGCGGTGCAGCAGCGACACCG
ATTCCAGGTGCCCAACGCGGTCGGACGTGAAGCCCATCGCCGTCGCCTGTAGGCGCGACAGGCATTCCTC
GGCCTTCGTGTAATACCGGCCATTGATCGACCAGCCCAGGTCCTGGCAAAGCTCGTAGAACGTGAAGGTG
ATCGGCTCGCCGATAGGGGTGCGCTTCGCGTACTCCAACACCTGCTGCCACACCAGTTCGTCATCGTCGG
CCCGCAGCTCGACGCCGGTGTAGGTGATCTTCACGTCCTTGTTGACGTGGAAAATGACCTTGTTTTGCAG
CGCCTCGCGCGGGATTTTCTTGTTGCGCGTGGTGAACAGGGCAGAGCGGGCCGTGTCGTTTGGCATCGCT
CGCATCGTGTCCGGCCACGGCGCAATATCGAACAAGGAAAGCTGCATTTCCTTGATCTGCTGCTTCGTGT
GTTTCAGCAACGCGGCCTGCTTGGCCTCGCTGACCTGTTTTGCCAGGTCCTCGCCGGCGGTTTTTCGCTT
CTTGGTCGTCATAGTTCCTCGCGTGTCGATGGTCATCGACTTCGCCAAACCTGCCGCCTCCTGTTCAAGA
CGACGCGAACGCTCCACGGCGGCCGATGGCGCGGGCAGGGCAGGGGGAGCCAGTTGCACGCTGTCGCGCT
CGATCTTGGCCGTAGCTTGCTGGACCATCGAGCCGACGGACTGGAAGGTTTCGCGGGGCGCACGCATGAC
GGTGCGGCTTGCGATGGTTTCGGCATCCTCGGCGGAAAACCCCGCGTCGATCAGTTCTTGCCTGTATGCC
TTCCGGTCAAACGTCCGATTCATTCACCCTCCTTGCGGGATTGCCCCGACTCACGCCGGGGCAATGTGCC
CTTATTCCTGATTTGACCCGCCTGGTGCCTTGGTGTCCAGATAATCCACCTTATCGGCAATGAAGTCGGT
CCCGTAGACCGTCTGGCCGTCCTTCTCGTACTTGGTATTCCGAATCTTGCCCTGCACGAATACCAGCGAC
CCCTTGCCCAAATACTTGCCGTGGGCCTCGGCCTGAGAGCCAAAACACTTGATGCGGAAGAAGTCGGTGC
GCTCCTGCTTGTCGCCGGCATCGTTGCGCCACATCTAGGATCTGCCAGGAACCGTAAAAAGGCCGCGTTG
CTGGCGTTTTTCCATAGGCTCCGCCCCCCTGACGAGCATCACAAAAATCGACGCTCAAGTCAGAGGTGGC
GAAACCCGACAGGACTATAAAGATACCAGGCGTTTCCCCCTGGAAGCTCCCTCGTGCGCTCTCCTGTTCC
GACCCTGCCGCTTACCGGATACCTGTCCGCCTTTCTCCCTTCGGGAAGCGTGGCGCTTTCTCATAGCTCA
CGCTGTAGGTATCTCAGTTCGGTGTAGGTCGTTCGCTCCAAGCTGGGCTGTGTGCACGAACCCCCCGTTC
AGCCCGACCGCTGCGCCTTATCCGGTAACTATCGTCTTGAGTCCAACCCGGTAAGACACGACTTATCGCC
ACTGGCAGCAGCCACTGGTAACAGGATTAGCAGAGCGAGGTATGTAGGCGGTGCTACAGAGTTCTTGAAG
TGGTGGCCTAACTACGGCTACACTAGAAGAACAGTATTTGGTATCTGCGCTCTGCTGAAGCCAGTTACCT
TCGGAAAAAGAGTTGGTAGCTCTTGATCCGGCAAACAAACCACCGCTGGTAGCGGTGGTTTTTTTGTTTG
CAAGCAGCAGATTACGCGCAGAAAAAAAGGATCTCAAGAAGATCCTTTGATCTTTTCTACGGGGTCTGAC
GCTCAGTGGAACGAAAACTCACGTTAAGGGATTTTGGTCATGAGATTATCAAAAAGGATCTTCACCTAGA
TCCTTTTAAATTAAAAATGAAGTTTTAAATCAATCTAAAGTATATATGAGTAAACTTGGTCTGACAGTTA
CCAATGCTTAATCAGTGAGGCACCTATCTCAGCGATCTGTCTATTTCGTTCATCCATAGTTGCCTGACTC
CCCGTCGTGTAGATAACTACGATACGGGAGGGCTTACCATCTGGCCCCAGTGCTGCAATGATACCGCGAG
AACCACGCTCACCGGCTCCAGATTTATCAGCAATAAACCAGCCAGCCGGAAGGGCCGAGCGCAGAAGTGG
TCCTGCAACTTTATCCGCCTCCATCCAGTCTATTAATTGTTGCCGGGAAGCTAGAGTAAGTAGTTCGCCA
GTTAATAGTTTGCGCAACGTTGTTGCCATTGCTACAGGCATCGTGGTGTCACGCTCGTCGTTTGGTATGG
CTTCATTCAGCTCCGGTTCCCAACGATCAAGGCGAGTTACATGATCCCCCATGTTGTGCAAAAAAGCGGT
TAGCTCCTTCGGTCCTCCGATCGTTGTCAGAAGTAAGTTGGCCGCAGTGTTATCACTCATGGTTATGGCA
GCACTGCATAATTCTCTTACTGTCATGCCATCCGTAAGATGCTTTTCTGTGACTGGTGAGTACTCAACCA
AGTCATTCTGAGAATAGTGTATGCGGCGACCGAGTTGCTCTTGCCCGGCGTCAATACGGGATAATACCGC
GCCACATAGCAGAACTTTAAAAGTGCTCATCATTGGAAAACGTTCTTCGGGGCGAAAACTCTCAAGGATC
TTACCGCTGTTGAGATCCAGTTCGATGTAACCCACTCGTGCACCCAACTGATCTTCAGCATCTTTTACTT
TCACCAGCGTTTCTGGGTGAGCAAAAACAGGAAGGCAAAATGCCGCAAAAAAGGGAATAAGGGCGACACG
GAAATGTTGAATACTCATACTCTTCCTTTTTCAATATTATTGAAGCATTTATCAAGGTTATTGTCTCATG
AGCGGATACATATTTGAATGTATTTAGAAAAATAAACAAATAGGGGTTCCGCGCACGAATTGGCCAGCGC
TGCCATTTTTGGGGTGAGGCCGTTCGCGGCCGAGGGGCGCAGCCCCTGGGGGGATGGGAGGCCCGCGTTA
GCGGGCCGGGAGGGTTCGAGAAGGGGGGGCACCCCCCTTCGGCGTGCGCGGTCACGCGCACAGGGCGCAG
CCCTGGTTAAAAACAAGGTTTATAAATATTGGTTTAAAAGCAGGTTAAAAGACAGGTTAGCGGTGGCCGA
AAAACGGGCGGAAACCCTTGCAAATGCTGGATTTTCTGCCTGTGGACAGCCCCTCAAATGTCAATAGGTG
CGCCCCTCATCTGTCAGCACTCTGCCCCTCAAGTGTCAAGGATCGCGCCCCTCATCTGTCAGTAGTCGCG
CCCCTCAAGTGTCAATACCGCAGGGCACTTATCCCCAGGCTTGTCCACATCATCTGTGGGAAACTCGCGT
AAAATCAGGCGTTTTCGCCGATTTGCGAGGCTGGCCAGCTCCACGTCGCCGGCCGAAATCGAGCCTGCCC
CTCATCTGTCAACGCCGCGCCGGGTGAGTCGGCCCCTCAAGTGTCAACGTCCGCCCCTCATCTGTCAGTG
AGGGCCAAGTTTTCCGCGAGGTATCCACAACGCCGGCGGCCGCGGTGTCTCGCACACGGCTTCGACGGCG
TTTCTGGCGCGTTTGCAGGGCCATAGACGGCCGCCAGCCCAGCGGCGAGGGCAACCAGCCCGGTGAGCGT
CGCAAAGGAGATCCTGATCTGACTGATGGGCTGCCTGTATCGAGTGGTGATTTTGTGCCGAGCTGCCGGT
CGGGGAGCTGTTGGCTGGCTGGTGGCAGGATATATTGTGGTGTAAACAAATTGACGCTTAGACAACTTAA
TAACACATTGCGGACGTTTTTAATGTACTGGGGTGGATGCAGTGGGCCCCAC
Features (pLannotate 1.2.2; 10 found; start..end, strand, type, name):
    171..187     +  promoter       AtU6 promoter (fragment): consensus promoter from the three Arabidopsis U6 snRNA genes (Waibel and Filipowicz, 1990; Nekrasov et al., 2013)
    281..348     +  misc_RNA       tracrRNA (fragment): trans-activating CRISPR RNA for the Streptococcus pyogenes CRISPR/Cas9 system
    585..609     +  misc_feature   RB T-DNA repeat: right border repeat from nopaline C58 T-DNA
    721..741     -  CDS            TetR (fragment): tetracycline resistance regulatory protein; tetR
    768..1913    -  CDS            trfA: TRFA_ECOLX - Experimental evidence at protein level: Swiss-Prot protein existence level 1. Also involved in plasmid copy number control, promoting intermolecular coupling of protein bound iterons at oriV, which inhibits replication initiation. From Escherichia coli.
   2249..2837    -  rep_origin     ori: high-copy-number ColE1/pMB1/pBR322/pUC origin of replication
   3008..3868    -  CDS            AmpR: β-lactamase; bla; confers resistance to ampicillin, carbenicillin, and related antibiotics
   3869..3973    -  promoter       AmpR promoter: bla
   4060..4691    -  rep_origin     oriV: incP origin of replication
   4783..4807    +  misc_feature   LB T-DNA repeat: left border repeat from nopaline C58 T-DNA
