[The description below was written by a language model from this plasmid's Addgene catalogue record and pLannotate feature annotations shown in this document.]
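Description:
pEPOR1CB0023 is a Level 1 Golden Gate plasmid for plant genome editing, built in the pICH47751 acceptor backbone of the MoClo system. The sequenced record is 4,882 nt and shows the features of a small binary-type vector: nopaline C58 left and right T-DNA border repeats flank the cargo region, while the backbone carries both a high-copy ColE1/pUC-type origin for propagation in E. coli and the broad-host-range incP oriV together with the trfA replication initiator gene, which supports replication in hosts such as Agrobacterium. Selection in bacteria is through the β-lactamase gene (ampicillin resistance) with its native promoter. A short TetR fragment detected next to trfA appears to be a backbone remnant rather than a functional element.

The payload is a synthetic single-guide RNA transcription unit for Streptococcus pyogenes Cas9, directed against the phytoene desaturase gene (NbPDS) of Nicotiana benthamiana. According to the catalogue entry, the guide uses an extended-stem scaffold variant and ends in the Arabidopsis U6-26 terminator. The automated annotation picks up only a short fragment matching the Arabidopsis U6 consensus promoter and a partial tracrRNA match, which is consistent with a U6-driven Pol III cassette and a modified scaffold, although the record does not explicitly name the promoter. The cassette was assembled through BsaI sites that were destroyed during cloning. The depositor notes compatibility with the MoClo, GoldenBraid and Loop assembly standards, so the unit can be combined with a Cas9 expression cassette and other modules in higher-level constructs. It was generated as part of a study comparing the efficiency and specificity of Cas nucleases in plants.
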