Addgene plasmid #117538: pEPOR1CB0023
Purpose: Level1 Golden Gate Cassette: extended stem sgRNA cassette with AtU6-26 terminator for SpCas9, targeting NbPDS gene in N. benthamiana
Depositing lab: Nicola Patron. Depositing organization: Earlham Institute. Publication: Comparison of efficiency and specificity of CRISPR-associated (Cas) nucleases in plants: An expanded toolkit for precision genome engineering. Raitskin O, Schudoma C, West A, Patron NJ. PLoS One. 2019 Feb 27;14(2):e0211598. doi: 10.1371/journal.pone.0211598. eCollection 2019. PubMed 30811422.
Backbone
  Vector backbone: pICH47751
  Vector type: Plant Expression
Growth in bacteria
  Bacterial resistance: Ampicillin, 100 μg/mL
  Growth temperature: 37°C
  Growth strain: DH5alpha
  Copy number: High Copy
Gene/Insert
  Gene/Insert name: sgRNA (Sp Cas9) - extended stem with U626 terminator
  Species: Synthetic
  Cloning method: Restriction Enzyme; 5′ cloning site BsaI (destroyed during cloning); 3′ cloning site BsaI (destroyed during cloning)
Terms and licenses: Academic/Nonprofit Terms; Industry Terms: Not Available to Industry
Depositor comments: Compatible with MoClo, GB, loop Please visit https://www.biorxiv.org/content/early/2018/09/20/422766 for BioRxiv preprint
How to cite: pEPOR1CB0023 was a gift from Nicola Patron (Addgene plasmid # 117538 ; http://n2t.net/addgene:117538 ; RRID:Addgene_117538)
